Addgene plasmid #25354: DPP7 (3JYH)
Purpose: Bacterial expression for structure determination; may not be full ORF
Depositing lab: Cheryl Arrowsmith. Depositing organization: University of Toronto.
Backbone
  Vector backbone: pFHMSP-LIC-N
  Backbone manufacturer: SGC
  Vector type: Insect Expression
Growth in bacteria
  Bacterial resistance: Ampicillin, 100 μg/mL
  Growth temperature: 37°C
  Growth strain: DH5alpha
  Copy number: High Copy
Gene/Insert
  Gene/Insert name: dpp07.029.492 (alt names: PDB: 3JYH; dipeptidyl peptidase 7)
  Species: H. sapiens (human)
  Insert size (bp): 1395
  GenBank ID: BC011907
  Entrez Gene: DPP7 (a.k.a. QPP, DPP2, DPPII)
  Tag / fusion protein: His (N terminal on insert)
  Cloning method: Restriction Enzyme
  Sequencing primers: 5′ N/A; 3′ N/A
Terms and licenses: Academic/Nonprofit Terms; Industry Terms
Depositor comments: PDB: 3JYH. http://www.thesgc.org/structures/3JYH/
How to cite: DPP7 (3JYH) was a gift from Cheryl Arrowsmith (Addgene plasmid # 25354 ; http://n2t.net/addgene:25354 ; RRID:Addgene_25354)
