[The description below was written by a language model from this plasmid's Addgene catalogue record.]
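Description:
DPP7 (3JYH) is a protein-production plasmid built on the pFHMSP-LIC-N backbone from the Structural Genomics Consortium, carrying a fragment of human dipeptidyl peptidase 7 (DPP7, also known as QPP, DPP2 or DPPII). The insert, named dpp07.029.492, is about 1.4 kb and derives from a human cDNA reference. The name suggests a construct spanning roughly residues 29 to 492 rather than the whole protein, consistent with the record's caution that it may not be the full open reading frame. A His tag is fused to the N terminus of the insert, which would allow purification by immobilised metal affinity chromatography. The plasmid is maintained in standard E. coli cloning strains as a high-copy plasmid under ampicillin selection.

The record is internally inconsistent about the expression host: the purpose line reads "bacterial expression for structure determination", whereas the vector type is catalogued as insect expression. The purpose text may be a generic phrase shared across this structural genomics deposit series, but the record does not settle the question. It also does not state the promoter, any secretion signal or tag-cleavage site, or the origin of replication, and no feature table is provided to confirm them. Although the backbone name indicates a ligation-independent cloning vector, the cloning method is listed as restriction enzyme. The construct was made to produce recombinant DPP7 for structure determination and is linked to a deposited crystal structure of the enzyme, so it is mainly useful for generating purified protein for crystallography or for biochemical and inhibitor-binding studies of this peptidase.
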