>Addgene plasmid #25354 | DPP7 (3JYH) | depositor partial sequence | sequence record 11828 | Author sequence
CCCGGCTTCCAGGAGCGCTTCTTCCAGCAGCGTCTGGACCACTTCAACTTCGAGCGCTTCGGCAACAAGA
CCTTCCCCCAGCGCTTCCTGGTGTCGGACAGGTTCTGGGTCCGGGGCGAGGGGCCCACCTTCTTCTACAC
TGGGAACGAGGGCGACGTGTGGGCCTTCGCCAACAACTCGGGCTTCGTCGCGGAGCTGGCGGCCGAGCGG
GGGGCTCTACTGGTCTTCGCGGAGCACCGCTACTACGGGAAGTCGCTGCCGTTCGGTGCGCAGTCCACGC
AGCGCGGGCACACGGAGCTGCTGACGGTGGAGCAGGCCCTGGCCGACTTCGCAGAGCTGCTCCGCGCGCT
ACGACGCGACCTCGGGGCCCAGGATGCCCCCGCCATCGCCTTCGGTGGAAGTTATGGGGGGATGCTCAGT
GCCTACCTGAGGATGAAGTATCCCCACCTGGTGGCGGGGGCGCTGGCGGCCAGCGCGCCCGTTCTAGCTG
TGGCAGGCCTCGGCGACTCCAACCAGTTCTTCCGGGACGTCACGGCGGACTTTGAGGGCCAGAGTCCCAA
ATGCACCCAGGGTGTGCGGGAAGCGTTCCGACAGATCAAGGACTTGTTCCTACAGGGAGCCTACGACACG
GTCCGCTGGGAGTTCGGCACCTGCCAGCCGCTGTCAGACGAGAAGGACCTGACCCAGCTCTTCATGTTCG
CCCGGAATGCCTTCACCGTGCTGGCCATGATGGACTACCCCTACCCCACTGACTTCCTGGGTCCCCTCCC
TGCCAACCCCGTCAAGGTGGGCTGTGATCGGCTGCTGAGTGAGGCCCAGAGGATCACGGGGCTGCGAGCA
CTGGCAGGGCTGGTCTACAACGCCTCGGGCTCCGAGCACTGCTACGACATCTACCGGCTCTACCACAGCT
GTGCTGACCCCACTGGCTGCGGCACCGGCCCCGACGCCAGGGCCTGGGACTACCAGGCCTGCACCGAGAT
CAACCTGACCTTCGCCAGCAACAATGTGACCGATATGTTCCCGGACCTGCCCTTCACTGACGAGCTCCGC
CAGCGGTACTGCCTGGACACCTGGGGCGTGTGGCCCCGGCCCGACTGGCTGCTGACCAGCTTCTGGGGGG
GTGATCTCAGAGCCGCCAGCAACATCATCTTCTCCAACGGGAACCTGGACCCCTGGGCAGGGGGCGGGAT
TCGGAGGAACCTGAGTGCCTCAGTCATCGCCGTCACCATCCAGGGGGGAGCGCACCACCTCGACCTCAGA
GCCTCCCACCCAGAAGATCCTGCTTCCGTGGTTGAGGCGCGGAAGCTGGAGGCCACCATCATCGGCGAGT
GGGTAAAGGCAGCCAGGCGTGAGCAGCAGCCAGCTCTGCGTGGGGGGCCCAGACTCAGCCTCTGA
