>Addgene plasmid #25354 | DPP7 (3JYH) | addgene partial sequence | sequence record 31440 | 25354 with Polyhedrin-F
TTTTCGTACAGTTTTGTATAAAAAAACCTATAAATATTCCGGATTATTCATACCGTCCCACCATCGGGCG
CGGATCTCGGTCCGAAACCATGAAATTCTTAGTCAACGTTGCCCTTGTTTTTATGGTCGTATACATTTCT
TACATCTATGCGGCCGCTCCGGAACATCACCATCACCATCACGATTACGATATCCCAACGACCGAAAACC
TGTATTTTCAGGGCGCCATGGATCCCGGCTTCCAGGAGCGCTTCTTCCAGCAGCGTCTGGACCACTTCAA
CTTCGAGCGCTTCGGCAACAAGACCTTCCCCCAGCGCTTCCTGGTGTCGGACAGGTTCTGGGTCCGGGGC
GAGGGGCCCATCTTCTTCTACACTGGGAACGAGGGCGACGTGTGGGCCTTCGCCAACAACTCGGGCTTCG
TCGCGGAGCTGGCGGCCGAGCGGGGGGCTCTACTGGTCTTCGCGGAGCACCGCTACTACGGGAAGTCGCT
GCCGTTCGGTGCGCAGTCCACGCAGCGCGGGCACACGGAGCTGCTGACGGTGGAGCAGGCCCTGGCCGAC
TTCGCAGAGCTGCTCCGCGCGCTACGACGCGACCTCGGGGCCCAGGATGCCCCCGCCATCGCCTTCGGTG
GAAGTTATGGGGGGATGCTCAGTGCCTACCTGAGGATGAAGTATCCCCACCTGGTGGCGGGGGCGCTGGC
GGCCAGCGCGCCCGTTCTAGCTGTGGCAGGCCTCGGCGACTCCAACCAGTTCTTCCGGGACGTCACGGCG
GACTTTGAGGGCCAGAGTCCCAAATGCACCCAGGGTGTGCGGGAAGCGTTCCGACAGATCAAGGACTTGT
TCCTACAGGGAGCCTACGACACGGTCCGCTGGGAGTTCGGCACCTGCCAGCCGCTGTCAGACGAGAAGGA
CCTG
